>Addgene plasmid #71312 | pTRKH2 | addgene full sequence | sequence record 323567 | Addgene NGS Result
CCAATACGCAAACCGCCTCTCCCCGCGCGTTGGCCGATTCATTAATGCAGCTGGCACGACAGGTTTCCCG
ACTGGAAAGCGGGCAGTGAGCGCAACGCAATTAATGTGAGTTAGCTCACTCATTAGGCACCCCAGGCTTT
ACACTTTATGCTTCCGGCTCGTATGTTGTGTGGAATTGTGAGCGGATAACAATTTCACACAGGAAACAGC
TATGACCATGATTACGAATTCATCGATATCTAGATCTCGAGCTCGCGAAAGCTTGGCTGCAGGTCGACGG
ATCCCCGGGAATTCACTGGCCGTCGTTTTACAACGTCGTGACTGGGAAAACCCTGGCGTTACCCAACTTA
ATCGCCTTGCAGCACATCCCCCTTTCGCCAGCTGGCGTAATAGCGAAGAGGCCCGCACCGATCGCCCTTC
CCAACAGTTGCGCAGCCTGAATGGCGAATGCTAGAATCGATACGATTTTGAAGTGGCAACAGATAAAAAA
AAGCAGTTTAAAATTGTTGCTGAACTTTTAAAACAAGCAAATACAATCATTGTCGCAACAGATAGCGACA
GAGAAGGCGAAAACATTGCCTGGTCGATCATTCATAAAGCAAATGCCTTTTCTAAAGATAAAACGTATAA
AAGACTATGGATCAATAGTTTAGAAAAAGATGTGATCCGTAGCGGTTTTCAAAATTTGCAACCAGGAATG
AATTACTATCCCTTTTATCAAGAAGCGCACAAAAAGAAAAACGAAATGATACACCAATCAGTGCAAAAAA
AGATATAATGGGAGATAAGACGGTTCGTGTTCGTGCTGACTTGCACCATATCATAAAAATCGAAACAGCA
AAGAATGGCGGAAACGTAAAAGAAGTTATGGAAATAAGACTTAGAAGCAAACTTAAGAGTGTGTTGATAG
TGCAGTATCTTAAAATTTTGTATAATAGGAATTGAAGTTAAATTAGATGCTAAAAATTTGTAATTAAGAA
GGAGTGATTACATGAACAAAAATATAAAATATTCTCAAAACTTTTTAACGAGTGAAAAAGTACTCAACCA
AATAATAAAACAATTGAATTTAAAAGAAACCGATACCGTTTACGAAATTGGAACAGGTAAAGGGCATTTA
ACGACGAAACTGGCTAAAATAAGTAAACAGGTAACGTCTATTGAATTAGACAGTCATCTATTCAACTTAT
CGTCAGAAAAATTAAAACTGAATACTCGTGTCACTTTAATTCACCAAGATATTCTACAGTTTCAATTCCC
TAACAAACAGAGGTATAAAATTGTTGGGAGTATTCCTTACCATTTAAGCACACAAATTATTAAAAAAGTG
GTTTTTGAAAGCCATGCGTCTGACATCTATCTGATTGTTGAAGAAGGATTCTACAAGCGTACCTTGGATA
TTCACCGAACACTAGGGTTGCTCTTGCACACTCAAGTCTCGATTCAGCAATTGCTTAAGCTGCCAGCGGA
ATGCTTTCATCCTAAACCAAAAGTAAACAGTGTCTTAATAAAACTTACCCGCCATACCACAGATGTTCCA
GATAAATATTGGAAGCTATATACGTACTTTGTTTCAAAATGGGTCAATCGAGAATATCGTCAACTGTTTA
CTAAAAATCAGTTTCATCAAGCAATGAAACACGCCAAAGTAAACAATTTAAGTACCGTTACTTATGAGCA
AGTATTGTCTATTTTTAATAGTTATCTATTATTTAACGGGAGGAAATAATTCTATGAGTCGCTTTTGTAA
ATTTGGAAAGTTACACGTTACTAAAGGGAATGTAGATAAATTATTAGGTATACTACTGACAGCTTCCAAG
GAGCTAAAGAGGTCCCTAGCGCTCTTATCATGGGGAAGCTCGGATCATATGCAAGACAAAATAAACTCGC
AACAGCACTTGGAGAAATGGGACGAATCGAGAAAACCCTCTTTACGCTGGATTACATATCTAATAAAGCC
GTAAGGAGACGGGTTCAAAAAGGTTTAAATAAAGGAGAAGCAATCAATGCATTAGCTAGAATTATATTTT
TTGGACAACGTGGAGAATTTAGAGAACGTGCTCTCCAAGACCAGTTACAAAGAGCTAGTGCACTAAACAT
AATTATTAACGCTATAAGTGTGTGGAACACTGTATATATGGAAAAAGCCGTAGAAGAATTAAAAGCAAGA
GGAGAATTTAGAGAAGATTTAATGCCATATGCGTGGCCGTTAGGATGGGAACATATCAATTTTCTTGGAG
AATACAAATTTGAAGGATTACATGACACTGGGCAAATGAATTTACGTCCTTTACGTATAAAAGAGCCGTT
TTATTCTTAATATAACGGCTCTTTTTATAGAAAAAATCCTTAGCGTGGTTTTTTTCCGAAATGCTGGCGG
TACCCCAAGAATTAGAAATGAGTAGATCAAATTATTCACGAATAGAATCAGGAAAATCAGATCCAACCAT
AAAAACACTAGAACAAATTGCAAAGTTAACTAACTCAACGCTAGTAGTGGATTTAATCCCAAATGAGCCA
ACAGAACCAGAACCAGAAACAGAATCAGAACAAGTAACATTGGATTTAGAAATGGAAGAAGAAAAAAGCA
ATGACTTCGTGTGAATAATGCACGAAATCGTTGCTTATTTTTTTTAAAAGCGGTATACTAGATATAACGA
AACAACGAACTGAATAGAAACGAAAAAAGAGCCATGACACATTTATAAAATGTTTGACGACATTTTATAA
ATGCATAGCCCGATAAGATTGCCAAACCAACGCTTATCAGTTAGTCAGATGAACTCTTCCCTCGTAAGAA
GTTATTTAATTAACTTTGTTTGAAGACGGTATATAACCGTACTATCATTATATAGGGAAATCAGAGAGTT
TTCAAGTATCTAAGCTACTGAATTTAAGAATTGTTAAGCAATCAATCGGAAATCGTTTGATTGCTTTTTT
TGTATTCATTTATAGAAGGTGGAGTTTGTATGAATCATGATGAATGTAAAACTTATATAAAAAATAGTTT
ATTGGAGATAAGAAAATTAGCAAATATCTATACACTAGAAACGTTTAAGAAAGAGTTAGAAAAGAGAAAT
ATCTACTTAGAAACAAAATCAGATAAGTATTTTTCTTCGGAGGGGGAAGATTATATATATAAGTTAATAG
AAAATAACAAAATAATTTATTCGATTAGTGGAAAAAAATTGACTTATAAAGGAAAAAAATCTTTTTCAAA
ACATGCAATATTGAAACAGTTGAATGAAAAAGCAAACCAAGTTAATTAAACAACCTATTTTATAGGATTT
ATAGGAAAGGAGAACAGCTGAATGAATATCCCTTTTGTTGTAGAAACTGTGCTTCATGACGGCTTGTTAA
AGTACAAATTTAAAAATAGTAAAATTCGCTCAATCACTACCAAGCCAGGTAAAAGCAAAGGGGCTATTTT
TGCGTATCGCTCAAAATCAAGCATGATTGGCGGTCGTGGTGTTGTTCTGACTTCCGAGGAAGCGATTCAA
GAAAATCAAGATACATTTACACATTGGACACCCAACGTTTATCGTTATGGAACGTATGCAGACGAAAACC
GTTCATACACGAAAGGACATTCTGAAAACAATTTAAGACAAATCAATACCTTCTTTATTGATTTTGATAT
TCACACGGCAAAAGAAACTATTTCAGCAAGCGATATTTTAACAACCGCTATTGATTTAGGTTTTATGCCT
ACTATGATTATCAAATCTGATAAAGGTTATCAAGCATATTTTGTTTTAGAAACGCCAGTCTATGTGACTT
CAAAATCAGAATTTAAATCTGTCAAAGCAGCCAAAATAATTTCGCAAAATATCCGAGAATATTTTGGAAA
GTCTTTGCCAGTTGATCTAACGTGTAATCATTTTGGTATTGCTCGCATACCAAGAACGGACAATGTAGAA
TTTTTTGATCCTAATTACCGTTATTCTTTCAAAGAATGGCAAGATTGGTCTTTCAAACAAACAGATAATA
AGGGCTTTACTCGTTCAAGTCTAACGGTTTTAAGCGGTACAGAAGGCAAAAAACAAGTAGATGAACCCTG
GTTTAATCTCTTATTGCACGAAACGAAATTTTCAGGAGAAAAGGGTTTAATAGGGCGTAATAACGTCATG
TTTACCCTCTCTTTAGCCTACTTTAGTTCAGGCTATTCAATCGAAACGTGCGAATATAATATGTTTGAGT
TTAATAATCGATTAGATCAACCCTTAGAAGAAAAAGAAGTAATCAAAATTGTTAGAAGTGCCTATTCAGA
AAACTATCAAGGGGCTAATAGGGAATACATTACCATTCTTTGCAAAGCTTGGGTATCAAGTGATTTAACC
AGTAAAGATTTATTTGTCCGTCAAGGGTGGTTTAAATTCAAGAAAAAAAGAAGCGAACGTCAACGTGTTC
ATTTGTCAGAATGGAAAGAAGATTTAATGGCTTATATTAGCGAAAAAAGCGATGTATACAAGCCTTATTT
AGTGACGACCAAAAAAGAGATTAGAGAAGTGCTAGGCATTCCTGAACGGACATTAGATAAATTGCTGAAG
GTACTGAAGGCGAATCAGGAAATTTTCTTTAAGATTAAACCAGGAAGAAATGGTGGCATTCAACTTGCTA
GTGTTAAATCATTGTTGCTATCGATCATTAAAGTAAAAAAAGAAGAAAAAGAAAGCTATATAAAGGCGCT
GACAAATTCTTTTGACTTAGAGCATACATTCATTCAAGAGACTTTAAACAAGCTAGCAGAACGCCCTAAA
ACGGACACACAACTCGATTTGTTTAGCTATGATACAGGCTGAAAATAAAACCCGCACTATGCCATTACAT
TTATATCTATGATACGTGTTTGTTTTTTCTTTGCTGTTTAGCGAATGATTAGCAGAAATATACAGAGTAA
GATTTTAATTAATTATTAGGGGGAGAAGGAGAGAGTAGCCCGAAAACTTTTAGTTGGCTTGGACTGAACG
AAGTGAGGGAAAGGCTACTAAAACGTCGAGGGGCAGTGAGAGCGAAGCGAACACTTGATTTTTTAATTTT
CTATCTTTTATAGGTCATTAGAGTATACTTATTTGTCCTATAAACTATTTAGCAGCATAATAGATTTATT
GAATAGGTCATTTAAGTTGAGCATATTAGAGGAGGAAAATCTTGGAGAAATATTTGAAGAACCCGATTAC
ATGGATTGGATTAGTTCTTGTGGTTACGTGGTTTTTAACTAAAAGTAGTGAATTTTTGATTTTTGGTGTG
TGTGTCTTGTTGTTAGTATTTGCTAGTCAAAGTGATTAAATAGAATTCCGGATGAGCATTCATCAGGCGG
GCAAGAATGTGAATAAAGGCCGGATAAAACTTGTGCTTATTTTTCTTTACGGTCTTTAAAAAGGCCGTAA
TATCCAGCTGAACGGTCTGGTTATAGGTACATTGAGCAACTGACTGAAATGCCTCAAAATGTTCTTTACG
ATGCCATTGGGATATATCAACGGTGGTATATCCAGTGATTTTTTTCTCCATTTTAGCTTCCTTAGCTCCT
GAAAATCTCGATAACTCAAAAAATACGCCCGGTAGTGATCTTATTTCATTATGGTGAAAGTTGGAACCTC
TTACGTGCCGATCAACGTCTCATTTTCGCCAAAAGTTGGCCCAGGGCTTCCCGGTATCAACAGGGACACC
AGGATTTATTTATTCTGCGAAGTGATCTTCCGTCACAGGTATTTATTCGGCGCAAAGTGCGTCGGGTGAT
GCTGCCAACTTACTGATTTAGTGTATGATGGTGTTTTTGAGGTGCTCCAGTGGCTTCTGTTTCTATCAGC
TGTCCCTCCTGTTCAGCTACTGACGGGGTGGTGCGTAACGGCAAAAGCACCGCCGGACATCAGCGCTAGC
GGAGTGTATACTGGCTTACTATGTTGGCACTGATGAGGGTGTCAGTGAAGTGCTTCATGTGGCAGGAGAA
AAAAGGCTGCACCGGTGCGTCAGCAGAATATGTGATACAGGATATATTCCGCTTCCTCGCTCACTGACTC
GCTACGCTCGGTCGTTCGACTGCGGCGAGCGGAAATGGCTTACGAACGGGGCGGAGATTTCCTGGAAGAT
GCCAGGAAGATACTTAACAGGGAAGTGAGAGGGCCGCGGCAAAGCCGTTTTTCCATAGGCTCCGCCCCCC
TGACAAGCATCACGAAATCTGACGCTCAAATCAGTGGTGGCGAAACCCGACAGGACTATAAAGATACCAG
GCGTTTCCCCCTGGCGGCTCCCTCGTGCGCTCTCCTGTTCCTGCCTTTCGGTTTACCGGTGTCATTCCGC
TGTTATGGCCGCGTTTGTCTCATTCCACGCCTGACACTCAGTTCCGGGTAGGCAGTTCGCTCCAAGCTGG
ACTGTATGCACGAACCCCCCGTTCAGTCCGACCGCTGCGCCTTATCCGGTAACTATCGTCTTGAGTCCAA
CCCGGAAAGACATGCAAAAGCACCACTGGCAGCAGCCACTGGTAATTGATTTAGAGGAGTTAGTCTTGAA
GTCATGCGCCGGTTAAGGCTAAACTGAAAGGACAAGTTTTGGTGACTGCGCTCCTCCAAGCCAGTTACCT
CGGTTCAAAGAGTTGGTAGCTCAGAGAACCTTCGAAAAACCGCCCTGCAAGGCGGTTTTTTCGTTTTCAG
AGCAAGAGATTACGCGCAGACCAAAACGATCTCAAGAAGATCATCTTATTAATCAGATAAAATATTTCTA
G
Features (pLannotate 1.2.2; 15 found; start..end, strand, type, name):
      1..89      +  CDS            lacI (fragment): lac repressor; lacI; The lac repressor binds to the lac operator to inhibit transcription in E. coli. This inhibition can be relieved by adding lactose or isopropyl-β-D-thiogalactopyranoside (IPTG).
    102..123     +  protein_bind   CAP binding site: CAP binding activates transcription in the presence of cAMP. E. coli catabolite activator protein
    138..168     +  promoter       lac promoter: promoter for the E. coli lac operon
    176..192     +  protein_bind   lac operator: The lac repressor binds to the lac operator to inhibit transcription in E. coli. This inhibition can be relieved by adding lactose or isopropyl-β-D-thiogalactopyranoside (IPTG). lac repressor encoded by lacI
    212..232     +  CDS            lacZα (fragment): LacZα fragment of β-galactosidase; lacZ fragment
    291..448     +  CDS            lacZα (fragment): LacZα fragment of β-galactosidase; lacZ fragment
    992..1726    +  CDS            erm: ERM_STREE - Experimental evidence at protein level: Swiss-Prot protein existence level 1. This protein produces a dimethylation of the adenine residue at position 2085 in 23S rRNA, resulting in reduced affinity between ribosomes and macrolide-lincosamide-streptogramin B antibiotics. From Streptococcus pneumoniae.
   1793..2317    +  CDS            tnpA (fragment): TNPA_BACTU - Protein inferred from homology: Swiss-Prot protein existence level 3. Required for transposition of transposon Tn4430. From Bacillus thuringiensis.
   2386..2601    +  CDS            copR (fragment): COPR_STRAG - Protein predicted: Swiss-Prot protein existence level 4. Involved in copy control of plasmid pIP501. From Streptococcus agalactiae.
   3312..4799    +  CDS            repS: REPS_STRPY - Protein predicted: Swiss-Prot protein existence level 4. Essential for replication. From Streptococcus pyogenes.
   5293..5511    -  CDS            CmR (fragment): chloramphenicol acetyltransferase; cat; confers resistance to chloramphenicol
   5512..5614    -  promoter       cat promoter: promoter of the E. coli cat gene encoding chloramphenicol acetyltransferase
   5735..5878    +  mobile_element IS1 (fragment): prokaryotic transposable element IS1
   5997..6052    -  rep_origin     RSF ori (fragment): Plasmids containing the RSF 1030 origin of replication can be propagated in E. coli cells that contain additional plasmids with compatible origins.
   6140..6685    -  rep_origin     p15A ori: Plasmids containing the medium-copy-number p15A origin of replication can be propagated in E. coli cells that contain a second plasmid with the ColE1 origin.
