[The description below was written by a language model from this plasmid's Addgene catalogue record and pLannotate feature annotations shown in this document.]
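Description:
pTRKH2 is an empty-backbone shuttle cloning vector for E. coli and gram-positive bacteria, including Lactococcus. It was built on the pIL253 backbone, with pSA34 sequence and the pIC-19R multiple cloning site inserted. The catalogue gives the backbone as 4,963 bp, whereas the sequenced plasmid is 6,721 nt, a difference consistent with the added segments.

In gram-positive hosts the plasmid replicates by a theta mechanism and reaches high copy number. The feature table shows the relevant machinery as a full-length repS gene, annotated as essential for replication, preceded by only a fragment of copR, a gene annotated as involved in copy control of the related plasmid pIP501. The record itself does not say whether this truncation accounts for the high copy number. In E. coli, replication depends on a p15A origin, a medium-copy replicon compatible with ColE1-type plasmids. Next to it lie remnants of a chloramphenicol acetyltransferase gene with its promoter, an IS1 fragment and a short RSF-type origin match. These are probably leftovers from the donor plasmid, and the truncated cat gene should not be expected to confer chloramphenicol resistance.

Selection in both host types uses erythromycin, through an erm gene encoding a 23S rRNA adenine methylase that lowers ribosome affinity for macrolide, lincosamide and streptogramin B antibiotics. The cloning region lies within a lac cassette (CAP site, lac promoter, lac operator). There the lacZα coding sequence is annotated in two pieces flanking the polylinker, an arrangement that typically supports blue/white screening of restriction-cloned inserts in suitable E. coli strains. No insert is present. The vector is used for cloning and carrying genes in lactic acid bacteria and other gram-positive species.
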