Addgene plasmid #71312: pTRKH2
Purpose: (Empty Backbone) Theta replicating shuttle vector for E. coli and gram positive bacteria. High copy number in gram positives. Erythromycin resistance, recommended to use BHI agar plates for E. coli.
Depositing lab: Rodolphe Barrangou & Todd Klaenhammer. Depositing organization: North Carolina State University. Publication: High- and low-copy-number Lactococcus shuttle cloning vectors with features for clone screening. O'Sullivan DJ, Klaenhammer TR. Gene. 1993 Dec 31;137(2):227-31. PubMed 8299952.
Backbone
  Vector backbone: pIL253
  Backbone size (bp): 4963
  Modifications to backbone: insertion pSA34, pIC-19R MCS
  Vector type: Bacterial Expression ; E. coli-gram positive bacteria shuttle vector
Growth in bacteria
  Bacterial resistance: Erythromycin, 200 μg/mL
  Growth temperature: 37°C
  Growth strain: JM110
  Growth instructions: Erythromycin selection is 150 ug/ml in E. coli
  Copy number: High Copy
Gene/Insert
  Cloning method: Restriction Enzyme
Terms and licenses: Academic/Nonprofit Terms; Industry Terms: Not Available to Industry
How to cite: pTRKH2 was a gift from Rodolphe Barrangou & Todd Klaenhammer (Addgene plasmid # 71312 ; http://n2t.net/addgene:71312 ; RRID:Addgene_71312)
