>Addgene plasmid #71312 | pTRKH2 | addgene partial sequence | sequence record 134955 | CAT_int 5'-tcccaatggcatcgtaaag-3'
CCTATAACCAGACCGTTCAGCTGGATATTACGGCCTTTTTAAAGACCGTAAAGAAAAATAAGCACAAGTT
TTATCCGGCCTTTATTCACATTCTTGCCCGCCTGATGAATGCTCATCCGGAATTCTATTTAATCACTTTG
ACTAGCAAATACTAACAACAAGACACACACACCAAAAATCAAAAATTCACTACTTTTAGTTAAAAACCAC
GTAACCACAAGAACTAATCCAATCCATGTAATCGGGTTCTTCAAATATTTCTCCAAGATTTTCCTCCTCT
AATATGCTCAACTTAAATGACCTATTCAATAAATCTATTATGCTGCTAAATAGTTTATAGGACAAATAAG
TATACTCTAATGACCTATAAAAGATAGAAAATTAAAAAATCAAGTGTTCGCTTCGCTCTCACTGCCCCTC
GACGTTTTAGTAGCCTTTCCCTCACTTCGTTCAGTCCAAGCCAACTAAAAGTTTTCGGGCTACTCTCTCC
TTCTCCCCCTAATAATTAATTAAAATCTTACTCTGTATATTTCTGCTAATCATTCGCTAAACAGCAAAGA
AAAAACAAACACGTATCATAGATATAAATGTAATGGCATAGTGCGGGTTTTATTTTCAGCCTGTATCATA
GCTAAACAAATCGAGTTGTGTGTCCGTTTTAGGGCGTTCTGCTAGCTTGTTTAAAGTCTCTTGAATGAAT
GTATGCTCTAAGTCAAAAGAATTTGTCAGCGCCTTTATATAGCTTTCTTTTTCTTCTTTTTTTACTTTAA
TGATCGATAGCAACAATGATTTAACACTAGCAAGTTGAATGCCACCATTTCTTCCTGGTTTAATCTTAAA
GAA
