>Addgene plasmid #71312 | pTRKH2 | addgene partial sequence | sequence record 134956 | p15A-F 5'-gattacgcgcagaccaaaac-3'
AATATTTCTAGCCAATACGCAAACCGCCTCTCCCCGCGCGTTGGCCGATTCATTAATGCAGCTGGCACGA
CAGGTTTCCCGACTGGAAAGCGGGCAGTGAGCGCAACGCAATTAATGTGAGTTAGCTCACTCATTAGGCA
CCCCAGGCTTTACACTTTATGCTTCCGGCTCGTATGTTGTGTGGAATTGTGAGCGGATAACAATTTCACA
CAGGAAACAGCTATGACCATGATTACGAATTCATCGATATCTAGATCTCGAGCTCGCGAAAGCTTGGCTG
CAGGTCGACGGATCCCCGGGAATTCACTGGCCGTCGTTTTACAACGTCGTGACTGGGAAAACCCTGGCGT
TACCCAACTTAATCGCCTTGCAGCACATCCCCCTTTCGCCAGCTGGCGTAATAGCGAAGAGGCCCGCACC
GATCGCCCTTCCCAACAGTTGCGCAGCCTGAATGGCGAATGCTAGAATCGATACGATTTTGAAGTGGCAA
CAGATAAAAAAAAGCAGTTTAAAATTGTTGCTGAACTTTTAAAACAAGCAAATACAATCATTGTCGCAAC
AGATAGCGACAGAGAAGGCGAAAACATTGCCTGGTCGATCATTCATAAAGCAAATGCCTTTTCTAAAGAT
AAAACGTATAA
